Addgene plasmid #26758: pNzanI
Depositing lab: Greg Gloor. Publication: Expression of single chain antibodies (ScFvs) for c-myc oncoprotein in recombinant Escherichia coli membranes by using the ice-nucleation protein of Pseudomonas syringae. Bassi AS, Ding DN, Gloor GB, Margaritis A. Biotechnol Prog. 2000 Jul-Aug;16(4):557-63. 10.1021/bp000053k PubMed 10933828.
Backbone
  Vector backbone: pSD
  Backbone manufacturer: Stan Dunn
  Backbone size w/o insert (bp): 6278
  Vector type: Bacterial Expression
Growth in bacteria
  Bacterial resistance: Ampicillin, 100 μg/mL
  Growth temperature: 37°C
  Growth strain: DH5alpha
  Copy number: Unknown
Gene/Insert
  Gene/Insert name: inaZ (3'-5' orientation) (alt name: ice nucleation protein (INP))
  Species: Pseudomonas syringae
  Insert size (bp): 4395
  Cloning method: Restriction Enzyme; 5′ cloning site NdeI (destroyed during cloning); 3′ cloning site HindIII (destroyed during cloning)
  Sequencing primers: 5′ pBRrevBam; 3′ pBAD-rev
Resource information
  A portion of this plasmid was derived from a plasmid made by: inaZ gene was provided by Dr. Steven Lindow of UC Berkeley from plasmid pUC1813ICE.
Terms and licenses: Academic/Nonprofit Terms; Industry Terms: Not Available to Industry
Depositor comments: inaZ gene in reverse orientation lacks ice nucleation activity. Use as a control in ice nucleation tests. Plasmid contains I445N mutation in the INP sequence. The depositing scientist states that this plasmid behaves as described and has no known functional consequence.
How to cite: pNzanI was a gift from Greg Gloor (Addgene plasmid # 26758)
