[The description below was written by a language model from this plasmid's Addgene catalogue record and pLannotate feature annotations shown in this document.]
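Description:
pNzanI is a bacterial expression plasmid built on the pSD backbone. It carries the Pseudomonas syringae ice nucleation protein gene inaZ and is intended as a negative control. According to the catalogue entry, the roughly 4.4 kb inaZ insert was cloned between NdeI and HindIII sites, both destroyed in the process, in the reverse (3'-5') orientation, so no functional ice nucleation protein is made and cells carrying the plasmid lack ice nucleation activity. The depositor also notes an I445N substitution in the INP sequence with no known functional consequence.

The plasmid is maintained in E. coli through a ColE1/pMB1-type origin and selected with ampicillin via the bla gene. pBR322-derived remnants are also annotated: the bom site, rop fragments and a partial tetracycline resistance gene. The expression cassette uses a tac promoter with a lac operator, and a lacI gene under the lacIq promoter supplies repressor, so transcription would be IPTG-inducible. The rrnB T1 and T2 terminators lie downstream.

The feature table does not match the catalogue description in every respect. It marks only a short inaZ fragment, on the forward strand just downstream of the tac promoter, and most of the insert region is left unannotated. It also detects mouse immunoglobulin heavy- and light-chain variable region sequences upstream of the terminators. These resemble a single-chain antibody like the anti-c-myc ScFvs of the associated publication, but the catalogue entry does not mention them. The sequenced record (about 10.5 kb) is also slightly shorter than the sum of the stated backbone and insert sizes. The construct's recorded use is as a control in ice nucleation assays, alongside INP-based constructs for displaying proteins in E. coli membranes.
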