Features (pLannotate 1.2.2; 20 found; start..end, strand, type, name):
   2270..2614    +  CDS            HVM53_MOUSE: Experimental evidence at protein level: Swiss-Prot protein existence level 1. From Mus musculus (Mouse).
   2747..3079    +  CDS            KV3A1_MOUSE: Experimental evidence at protein level: Swiss-Prot protein existence level 1. From Mus musculus (Mouse).
   3347..3457    -  ncRNA          STnc410 (fragment): Accession: RF02060 - Enterobacterial sRNA STnc410
   3507..3622    +  ncRNA          5S rRNA: Accession: RF00001 - 5S ribosomal RNA
   3626..3712    +  terminator     rrnB T1 terminator: Escherichia coli rrnB; transcription terminator T1 from the E. coli rrnB gene
   3804..3831    +  terminator     rrnB T2 terminator: transcription terminator T2 from the E. coli rrnB gene
   3850..3941    +  promoter       AmpR promoter: bla
   3942..4802    +  CDS            AmpR: β-lactamase; bla; confers resistance to ampicillin, carbenicillin, and related antibiotics
   4973..5561    +  rep_origin     ori: high-copy-number ColE1/pMB1/pBR322/pUC origin of replication
   5747..5889    -  misc_feature   bom: basis of mobility region from pBR322
   5991..6031    -  CDS            rop (fragment): Rop protein, which maintains plasmids at low copy number; rop
   6065..6142    +  promoter       lacIq promoter: lacI (mutant); In the lacIq allele, a single base change in the promoter boosts expression of the lacI gene about 10-fold.
   6143..7189    +  CDS            lacI: lac repressor; lacI; The lac repressor binds to the lac operator to inhibit transcription in E. coli. This inhibition can be relieved by adding lactose or isopropyl-β-D-thiogalactopyranoside (IPTG).
   7183..7338    -  CDS            rop (fragment): Rop protein, which maintains plasmids at low copy number; rop
   7355..7735    +  CDS            YPB1_ECOLX: Protein predicted: Swiss-Prot protein existence level 4. From Escherichia coli.
   7977..8877    -  CDS            TcR (fragment): tetracycline efflux protein; tet; confers resistance to tetracycline
   8889..8990    -  CDS            yciV (fragment): RNAAM_ECOLI - Also known as trpH From Escherichia coli (strain K12).
   9066..9094    +  promoter       tac promoter: strong E. coli promoter; hybrid between the trp and lac UV5 promoters
   9102..9118    +  protein_bind   lac operator: The lac repressor binds to the lac operator to inhibit transcription in E. coli. This inhibition can be relieved by adding lactose or isopropyl-β-D-thiogalactopyranoside (IPTG). lac repressor encoded by lacI
   9219..9797    +  CDS            inaZ (fragment): ICEN_PSESY - Experimental evidence at protein level: Swiss-Prot protein existence level 1. Ice nucleation proteins enable bacteria to nucleate crystallization in supercooled water. From Pseudomonas syringae pv. syringae. Used by snowmaking industry to promote ice nucleation for artificial snow and economize water. Sold under the name Snomax by York.
>Addgene plasmid #26758 | pNzanI | addgene full sequence | sequence record 352174 | Addgene NGS Result
AACCTCGGGCAGTGACAGCTCGCTCACGGCGGGGTACGGCAGTACGCAGACGGCTCAGGAAGGCAGCAAT
CTGACGGCGGGGTACGGCAGCACGGGTACAGCAGGTGTCGACAGTTCGTTGATCGCCGGATATGGCAGCA
CGCAGACCTCGGGAAGTGACAGTGCGCTGACAGCGGGTTACGGCAGCACGCAAACGGCCCAGGAAGGCAG
CAACCTGACGGCGGGCTACGGCAGCACTGGCACGGCAGGTGCCGACAGTTCGTTGATCGCCGGATATGGC
AGCACGCAGACGTCAGGCAGCGAAAGTTCGCTTACCGCAGGCTATGGCAGTACCCAGACTGCCCGTGAGG
GCAGCACCCTGACGGCCGGATATGGCAGTACCGGAACAGCTGGCGCTGACAGCTCGCTGATCGCCGGTTA
CGGCAGCACGCAAACCTCGGGCAGTGAAAGCTCGCTCACGGCAGGTTATGGCAGTACCCAGACCGCACAG
CAGGGCAGCGTACTCACATCAGGCTATGGCAGTACGCAAACGGCCGGGGCTGCCAGTAACCTCACCACCG
GTTACGGAAGTACAGGTACCGCAGGTCACGAGAGTTTCATCATTGCGGGTTATGGAAGTACACAGACAGC
GGGCCACAAAAGTATCCTGACCGCTGGTTATGGCAGTACTCAGACGGCCAGGGACGGTAGCGACCTGATT
GCGGGCTATGGCAGTACGGGAACCGCAGGCTCGGGCAGTTCGCTGATCGCAGGTTATGGCAGCACCCAGA
CCGCGAGTTACAGAAGCATGCTGACCGCCGGTTATGGCAGTACCCAGACCGCCAGAGAACACAGCGACCT
TGTCACAGGCTATGGCAGCACTTCAACGGCAGGGTCAAACAGTTCGCTGATCGCCGGCTATGGAAGCACT
CAGACGGCGGGCTTCAAAAGCATACTGACCGCCGGTTACGGCAGTACCCAGACGGCACAGGAGCGCAGCG
ACCTGGTCGCAGGCTACGGAAGCACGTCGACTGCGGGCTATTCCAGTTCCTTGATCGCCGGCTATGGCAG
CACGCAGACGGCAGGCTACGAAAGCACGTTGACCGCCGGTTACGGCAGTACGCAAACCGCTCAGGAAAAC
AGCTCGCTCACCACAGGTTACGGAAGTACTTCTACTGCGGGCTATTCCAGCTCGCTCATCGCGGGTTACG
GCAGTACGCAAACGGCAGGCTACGAGAGCACGTTGACCGCCGGTTACGGTAGTACGCAAACCGCGCAGGA
GCGCAGTGATCTGGTGACAGGTTATGGAAGTACCTCCACCGCCGGCTATGCGAGCTCGCTGATTGCGGGT
TATGGCAGCACGCAGACTGCGGGTTATGAGAGCACGTTGACCGCCGGTTACGGCAGCACGCAAACCGCAC
AGGAAAACAGCTCGCTCACCACCGGGTACGGAAGTACCTCCACAGCCGGCTTTGCCAGCTCGCTGATCGC
CGGTTATGGCAGTACGCAGACAGCCGGCTATAAAAGTACCCTCACGGCCGGTTACGGCAGTACTCAGACC
GCAGAGTATGGAAGCTCACTCACTGCGGGCTACGGCAGCACTGCAACGGCCGGGCAGGACAGTTCATTGA
TAGCCGGCTATGGCAGCTCCCTGACCAGCGGAATCAGAAGTTTTCTGACGGCAGGCTATGGCAGTACGCT
GATCGCCGGACTTCGCAGCGTTTTGATCGCCGGTTATGGCAGTAGTCTTACATCGGGCGTTCGCAGCACG
TTGACTGCGGGTTATGGCAGTAACCAGATTGCAAGTTACGGCAGCTCGTTGATTGCAGGCCATGAAAGCA
TTCAGGTCGCCGGAAATAAAAGCATGCTGATCGCCGGCAAGGGCAGCTCGCAGACAGCAGGTTTTCGCAG
CACGCTGATTGCCGGTGCGGGCAGTGTACAACTGGCGGGTGATCGCAGCCGGTTGATTGCCGGTGCAGAC
AGTAATCAGACCGCGGGTGACCGCAGCAAACTGCTGGCCGGTAATAACAGTTATCTGACTGCCGGCGATA
GAAGCAAACTGACCGGCGGGCATGACTGCACCCTGATGGCGGGAGACCAAAGCAGATTGACCGCTGGTAA
GAACAGTGTCTTGACGGCAGGCGCTCGTAGCAAACTGATTGGCAGTGAAGGCTCGACGCTCTCGGCTGGA
GAAGACTCCATACTTATTTTCAGGCTCTGGGACGGGAAGAGGTACAGGCAACTGGTCGCCAGAACGGGTG
AGAACGGTGTTGAGGCCGACATACCGTATTACGGGCTGCAGGAATTCGATCTCGCAACTGCGGCCCAGCC
GGCCATGGCCCAGATCCAGCTGCAGCAGTCTGGGGGAGACTTAGTGAAGCCTGGAGGGTCCCTGAAACTC
TCCTGTGCAGCCTCTGGATTCACTTTCAGTCACTATGGCATGTCTTGGGTTCGCCAGACTCCAGACAAGA
GGCTGGAGTGGGTCGCAACCATTGGTAGTCGTGGTACTTACACCCACTATCCAGACAGTGTGAAGGGACG
ATTCACCATCTCCAGAGACAATGACAAGAACGCCCTGTACCTGCAAATGAACAGTCTGAAGTCTGAAGAC
ACAGCCATGTATTACTGTGCAAGAAGAAGTGAATTTTATTACTACGGTAATACCTACTATTACTCTGCTA
TGGACTACTGGGGCCAAGGGACCACGGTCACCGTCTCCTCAAGTGGAGGCGGTTCAGGCGGAGGTGGCTC
TGGCGGTGGCGGATCGGACATCGAGCTCACTCAGTCTCCATCTTCTTTGGCTGTATCTCTAGGACAGAGA
GCCACCATCTCCTGCAGAGCCAGCGAAAGTGTTGATAATTATGGCTTTAGTTTTATGAACTGGTTCCAAC
AGAAACCAGGACAGCCACCCAAACTCCTCATCTATGCTATATCCAACCGAGGATCCGGGGTCCCTGCCAG
GTTTAGTGGCAGTGGGTCTGGGACAGACTTCAGCCTCAACATCCATCCTGTAGAGGAGGATGATCCTGCA
ATGTATTTCTGTCAGCAAACTAAGGAGGTTCCGTGGACGTTCGGTGGAGGCACCAAGCTGGAAATCAAAC
GGGCGGCCGTGAACGAAGATGACGATATTGTCGATAAACCCGACGAGGACGATGACTGGATAGAGGTAAA
GTAGCCCGCGTTATTCAAGCACTCCACGACTGAATCATCGACAGGGCGCGTCGATGGAATTAGCTTGGAC
CAAAAAAGCGATGTAACACCGGCTTGAAAAGCACAAAAGCCAGTCTGGAAACAGGCTGGCTTTTTTTTGC
GCGTGTGACCCGTCCTGAATAGCGTTCACATAGATCCTGCTGATATAAAACCCCCCTGTTTTCCTGTTTA
TTCATTGATCGAAATAAGAGCAAAAACATCCACCTGACGCTTAAATTAAGGTCAAGCTAGCTTGGCTGTT
TTGGCGGATGAGAGAAGATTTTCAGCCTGATACAGATTAAATCAGAACGCAGAAGCGGTCTGATAAAACA
GAATTTGCCTGGCGGCAGTAGCGCGGTGGTCCCACCTGACCCCATGCCGAACTCAGAAGTGAAACGCCGT
AGCGCCGATGGTAGTGTGGGGTCTCCCCATGCGAGAGTAGGGAACTGCCAGGCATCAAATAAAACGAAAG
GCTCAGTCGAAAGACTGGGCCTTTCGTTTTATCTGTTGTTTGTCGGTGAACGCTCTCCTGAGTAGGACAA
ATCCGCCGGGAGCGGATTTGAACGTTGCGAAGCAACGGCCCGGAGGGTGGCGGGCAGGACGCCCGCCATA
AACTGCCAGGCATCAAATTAAGCAGAAGGCCATCCTGACGGATGGCCTTTTTGCGTTTCTACAAACTCTT
TTGTTTATTTTTCTAAATACATTCAAATATGTATCCGCTCATGAGACAATAACCCTGATAAATGCTTCAA
TAATATTGAAAAAGGAAGAGTATGAGTATTCAACATTTCCGTGTCGCCCTTATTCCCTTTTTTGCGGCAT
TTTGCCTTCCTGTTTTTGCTCACCCAGAAACGCTGGTGAAAGTAAAAGATGCTGAAGATCAGTTGGGTGC
ACGAGTGGGTTACATCGAACTGGATCTCAACAGCGGTAAGATCCTTGAGAGTTTTCGCCCCGAAGAACGT
TTTCCAATGATGAGCACTTTTAAAGTTCTGCTATGTGGCGCGGTATTATCCCGTGTTGACGCCGGGCAAG
AGCAACTCGGTCGCCGCATACACTATTCTCAGAATGACTTGGTTGAGTACTCACCAGTCACAGAAAAGCA
TCTTACGGATGGCATGACAGTAAGAGAATTATGCAGTGCTGCCATAACCATGAGTGATAACACTGCGGCC
AACTTACTTCTGACAACGATCGGAGGACCGAAGGAGCTAACCGCTTTTTTGCACAACATGGGGGATCATG
TAACTCGCCTTGATCGTTGGGAACCGGAGCTGAATGAAGCCATACCAAACGACGAGCGTGACACCACGAT
GCCTGTAGCAATGGCAACAACGTTGCGCAAACTATTAACTGGCGAACTACTTACTCTAGCTTCCCGGCAA
CAATTAATAGACTGGATGGAGGCGGATAAAGTTGCAGGACCACTTCTGCGCTCGGCCCTTCCGGCTGGCT
GGTTTATTGCTGATAAATCTGGAGCCGGTGAGCGTGGGTCTCGCGGTATCATTGCAGCACTGGGGCCAGA
TGGTAAGCCCTCCCGTATCGTAGTTATCTACACGACGGGGAGTCAGGCAACTATGGATGAACGAAATAGA
CAGATCGCTGAGATAGGTGCCTCACTGATTAAGCATTGGTAACTGTCAGACCAAGTTTACTCATATATAC
TTTAGATTGATTTAAAACTTCATTTTTAATTTAAAAGGATCTAGGTGAAGATCCTTTTTGATAATCTCAT
GACCAAAATCCCTTAACGTGAGTTTTCGTTCCACTGAGCGTCAGACCCCGTAGAAAAGATCAAAGGATCT
TCTTGAGATCCTTTTTTTCTGCGCGTAATCTGCTGCTTGCAAACAAAAAAACCACCGCTACCAGCGGTGG
TTTGTTTGCCGGATCAAGAGCTACCAACTCTTTTTCCGAAGGTAACTGGCTTCAGCAGAGCGCAGATACC
AAATACTGTCCTTCTAGTGTAGCCGTAGTTAGGCCACCACTTCAAGAACTCTGTAGCACCGCCTACATAC
CTCGCTCTGCTAATCCTGTTACCAGTGGCTGCTGCCAGTGGCGATAAGTCGTGTCTTACCGGGTTGGACT
CAAGACGATAGTTACCGGATAAGGCGCAGCGGTCGGGCTGAACGGGGGGTTCGTGCACACAGCCCAGCTT
GGAGCGAACGACCTACACCGAACTGAGATACCTACAGCGTGAGCTATGAGAAAGCGCCACGCTTCCCGAA
GGGAGAAAGGCGGACAGGTATCCGGTAAGCGGCAGGGTCGGAACAGGAGAGCGCACGAGGGAGCTTCCAG
GGGGAAACGCCTGGTATCTTTATAGTCCTGTCGGGTTTCGCCACCTCTGACTTGAGCGTCGATTTTTGTG
ATGCTCGTCAGGGGGGCGGAGCCTATGGAAAAACGCCAGCAACGCGGCCTTTTTACGGTTCCTGGCCTTT
TGCTGGCCTTTTGCTCACATGTTCTTTCCTGCGTTATCCCCTGATTCTGTGGATAACCGTATTACCGCCT
TTGAGTGAGCTGATACCGCTCGCCGCAGCCGAACGACCGAGCGCAGCGAGTCAGTGAGCGAGGAAGCGGA
AGAGCGCCTGATGCGGTATTTTCTCCTTACGCATCTGTGCGGTATTTCACACCGCATATATGGTGCACTC
TCAGTACAATCTGCTCTGATGCCGCATAGTTAAGCCAGTATACACTCCGCTATCGCTACGTGACTGGGTC
ATGGCTGCGCCCCGACACCCGCCAACACCCGCTGACGCGCCCTGACGGGCTTGTCTGCTCCCGGCATCCG
CTTACAGACAAGCTGTGACCGTCTCCGGGAGCTGCATGTGTCAGAGGTTTTCACCGTCATCACCGAAACG
CGCGAGGCAGCGCGCGCGAAGGCGAAGCGGCATGCATTTACGTTGACACCATCGAATGGTGCAAAACCTT
TCGCGGTATGGCATGATAGCGCCCGGAAGAGAGTCAATTCAGGGTGGTGAATGTGAAACCAGTAACGTTA
TACGATGTCGCAGAGTATGCCGGTGTCTCTTATCAGACCGTTTCCCGCGTGGTGAACCAGGCCAGCCACG
TTTCTGCGAAAACGCGGGAAAAAGTGGAAGCGGCGATGGCGGAGCTGAATTACATTCCCAACCGCGTGGC
ACAACAACTGGCGGGCAAACAGTCGTTGCTGATTGGCGTTGCCACCTCCAGTCTGGCCCTGCACGCGCCG
TCGCAAATTGTCGCGGCGATTAAATCTCGCGCCGATCAACTGGGTGCCAGCGTGGTGGTGTCGATGGTAG
AACGAAGCGGCGTCGAAGCCTGTAAAGCGGCGGTGCACAATCTTCTCGCGCAACGCGTCAGTGGGCTGAT
CATTAACTATCCGCTGGATGACCAGGATGCCATTGCTGTGGAAGCTGCCTGCACTAATGTTCCGGCGTTA
TTTCTTGATGTCTCTGACCAGACACCCATCAACAGTATTATTTTCTCCCATGAAGACGGTACGCGACTGG
GCGTGGAGCATCTGGTCGCATTGGGTCACCAGCAAATCGCGCTGTTAGCGGGCCCATTAAGTTCTGTCTC
GGCGCGTCTGCGTCTGGCTGGCTGGCATAAATATCTCACTCGCAATCAAATTCAGCCGATAGCGGAACGG
GAAGGCGACTGGAGTGCCATGTCCGGTTTTCAACAAACCATGCAAATGCTGAATGAGGGCATCGTTCCCA
CTGCGATGCTGGTTGCCAACGATCAGATGGCGCTGGGCGCAATGCGCGCCATTACCGAGTCCGGGCTGCG
CGTTGGTGCGGATATCTCGGTAGTGGGATACGACGATACCGAAGACAGCTCATGTTATATCCCGCCGTTA
ACCACCATCAAACAGGATTTTCGCCTGCTGGGGCAAACCAGCGTGGACCGCTTGCTGCAACTCTCTCAGG
GCCAGGCGGTGAAGGGCAATCAGCTGTTGCCCGTCTCACTGGTGAAAAGAAAAACCACCCTGGCGCCCAA
TACGCAAACCGCCTCTCCCCGCGCGTTGGCCGATTCATTAATGCAGCTGCGGTAAAGCTCATCAGCGTGG
TCGTGAAGCGATTCACAGATGTCTGCCTGTTCATCCGCGTCCAGCTCGTTGAGTTTCTCCAGAAGCGTTA
ATGTCTGGCTTCTGATAAAGCGGGCCATGTTAAGGGCGGTTTTTTCCTGTTTGGTCACTGATGCCTCCGT
GTAAGGGGGATTTCTGTTCATGGGGGTAATGATACCGATGAAACGAGAGAGGATGCTCACGATACGGGTT
ACTGATGATGAACATGCCCGGTTACTGGAACGTTGTGAGGGTAAACAACTGGCGGTATGGATGCGGCGGG
ACCAGAGAAAAATCACTCAGGGTCAATGCCAGCGCTTCGTTAATACAGATGTAGGTGTTCCACAGGGTAG
CCAGCAGCATCCTGCGATGCAGATCCGGAACATAATGGTGCAGGGCGCTGACTTCCGCGTTTCCAGACTT
TACGAAACACGGAAACCGAAGACCATTCATGTTGTTGCTCAGGTCGCAGACGTTTTGCAGCAGCAGTCGC
TTCACGTTCGCTCGCGTATCGGTGATTCATTCTGCTAACCAGTAAGGCAACCCCGCCAGCCTAGCCGGGT
CCTCAACGACAGGAGCACGATCATGCGCACCCGTGGCCAGGACCCAACGCTGCCCGAGATGCGCCGCGTG
CGGCTGCTGGAGATGGCGGACGCGATGGATATGTTCTGCCAAGGGTTGGTTTGCGCATTCACAGTTCTCC
GCAAGAATTGATTGGCTCCAATTCTTGGAGTGGTGAATCCGTTAGCGAGGTGCCGCCGGCTTCCATTCAG
GTCGAGGTGGCCCGGCTCCATGCACCGCGACGCAACGCGGGGAGGCAGACAAGGTATAGGGCGGCGCCTA
CAATCCATGCCAACCCGTTCCATGTGCTCGCCGAGGCGGCATAAATCGCCGTGACGATCAGCGGTCCAAT
GATCGAAGTTAGGCTGGTAAGAGCCGCGAGCGATCCTTGAAGCTGTCCCTGATGGTCGTCATCTACCTGC
CTGGACAGCATGGCCTGCAACGCGGGCATCCCGATGCCGCCGGAAGCGAGAAGAATCATAATGGGGAAGG
CCATCCAGCCTCGCGTCGCGAACGCCAGCAAGACGTAGCCCAGCGCGTCGGCCGCCATGCCGGCGATAAT
GGCCTGCTTCTCGCCGAAACGTTTGGTGGCGGGACCAGTGACGAAGGCTTGAGCGAGGGCGTGCAAGATT
CCGAATACCGCAAGCGACAGGCCGATCATCGTCGCGCTCCAGCGAAAGCGGTCCTCGCCGAAAATGACCC
AGAGCGCTGCCGGCACCTGTCCTACGAGTTGCATGATAAAGAAGACAGTCATAAGTGCGGCGACGATAGT
CATGCCCCGCGCCCACCGGAAGGAGCTGACTGGGTTGAAGGCTCTCAAGGGCATCGGTCGACGCTCTCCC
TTATGCGACTCCTGCATTAGGAAGCAGCCCAGTAGTAGGTTGAGGCCGTTGAGCACCGCCGCCGCAAGGA
ATGGTGCATGCAAGGAGATGGCGCCCAACAGTCCCCCGGCCACGGGGCCTGCCACCATACCCACGCCGAA
ACAAGCGCTCATGAGCCCGAAGTGGCGAGCCCGATCTTCCCCATCGGTGATGTCGGCGATATAGGCGCCA
GCAACCGCACCTGTGGCGCCGGTGATGCCGGCCACGATGCGTCCGGCGTAGAGGATCGATCCGGGCTTAT
CGACTGCACGGTGCACCAATGCTTCTGGCGTCAGGCAGCCATCGGAAGCTGTGGTATGGCTGTGCAGGTC
GTAAATCACTGCATAATTCGTGTCGCTCAAGGCGCACTCCCGTTCTGGATAATGTTTTTTGCGCCGACAT
CATAACGGTTCTGGCAAATATTCTGAAATGAGCTGTTGACAATTAATCATCGGCTCGTATAATGTGTGGA
ATTGTGAGCGGATAACAATTTCACACAGGAAACAGAATTCTGGAGGATTTCATAAATTCCCGGGGATCCG
TCGACCTGCAGGTCGACGGATCCCCAAAGGATCTATGAGGATGCTGTAATGAATCTCGACAAGGCGTTGG
TGCTGCGTACCTGTGCAAATAACATGGCCGATCACTGCGGCCTTATATGGCCCGCGTCCGGCACGGTGGA
ATCCAGATACTGGCAGTCAACCAGGCGGCATGAGAATGGTCTGGTCGGTTTACTGTGGGGCGCTGGAACC
AGCGCTTTTCTAAGCGTGCATGCCGATGCTCGATGGATTGTCTGTGAAGTTGCCGTTGCAGACATCATCA
GTCTGGAAGAGCCGGGAATGGTCAAGTTTCCGCGGGCCGAGGTGGTTCATGTCGGCGACAGGATCAGCGC
GTCACACTTCATTTCGGCACGTCAGGCCGACCCTGCGTCAACATCAACATCAACGTTAACGCCAATGCCC
ACTGCCATACCCACGCCCATGCCTGCCGTAGCAAGTGTCACGTTACCGGTGGCCGAACAGGCCCGTCATG
AAGTGTTCGATGTCGCGTCGGTCAGCGCGGCTGCCGCCCCAGTAAACACCCTGCCGGTGACGACGCCGCA
GAATGTGCAGACCGCCACTTACGGCAGCACGTTGAGTGGCGACAATCACAGTCGTCTGATTGCCGGTTAT
GGCAGTAACGAGACCGCTGGCAACCACAGTGATCTAATTGCCGGTTATGGAAGTACAGGCACCGCCGGCT
CCGACAGCTGGCTGGTCGCTGGCTATGGAAGCACCCAGACCGCCGGTGGGGACAGCGCGCTGACAGCGGG
TTACGGCAGCACCCAGACCGCCCGCGAAGGCAGCAACCTGACGGCAGGGTACGGCAGCACCGGCACGGCA
GGCTCGGACAGTTCGCTGATCGCCGGTTACGGCAGTACTCAGACTTCGGGCGGGGACAGCTCACTCACAG
CGGGTTACGGCAGCACGCAAACGGCTCAGGAAGGCAGCAATCTCACCGCTGGGTATGGCAGCACCGGCAC
GGCAGGCTCGGACAGCTCGTTGATCGCCGGTTATGGCAGTACACAAACCTCGGGAGGCGACAGTTCGCTG
ACCGCGGGCTACGGCAGTACGCAGACGGCCCAGGAGGGCAGCAATCTGACGGCGGGGTACGGCAGCACGG
GTACAGCAGGTGTCGACAGCTCTCTGATCGCGGGATACGGCAGCACGCAGACCTCGGGAAGTGACAGCGC
CCTGACCGCAGGCTATGGCAGCACGCAAACGGCCCAGGAAGGCAGCAATCTCACTGCTGGGTATGGCAGC
ACCGGCACGGCAGGTTCCGACAGCTCGCTGATCGCCGGTTACGGCAGCACGCA
