>Addgene plasmid #26758 | pNzanI | addgene partial sequence | sequence record 32983 | 26758 with InaZ-R (5' aacccgcaatgatgaaactc 3')
GGTGAGGTTACTGGCAGCCCCGGCCGTTTGCGTACTGCCATAGCCTGATGTGAGTACGCTGCCCTGCTGT
GCGGTCTGGGTACTGCCATAACCTGCCGTGAGCGAGCTTTCACTGCCCGAGGTTTGCGTGCTGCCGTAAC
CGGCGATCAGCGAGCTGTCAGCGCCAGCTGTTCCGGTACTGCCATATCCGGCCGTCAGGGTGCTGCCCTC
ACGGGCAGTCTGGGTACTGCCATAGCCTGCGGTAAGCGAACTTTCGCTGCCTGACGTCTGCGTGCTGCCA
TATCCGGCGATCAACGAACTGTCGGCACCTGCCGTGCCAGTGCTGCCGTAGCCCGCCGTCAGGTTGCTGC
CTTCCTGGGCCGTTTGCGTGCTGCCGTAACCCGCTGTCAGCGCACTGTCACTTCCCGAGGTCTGCGTGCT
GCCATATCCGGCGATCAACGAACTGTCGACACCTGCTGTACCCGTGCTGCCGTACCCCGCCGTCAGATTG
CTGCCTTCCTGAGCCGTCTGCGTACTGCCGTACCCCGCCGTGAGCGAGCTGTCACTGCCCGAGGTTTGCG
TGCTGCCGTAACCGGCGATCAGCGAGCTGTCGGAACCTGCCGTGCCGGTGCTGCCATACCCAGCAGTGAG
ATTGCTGCCTTCCTGGGCCGTTTGCGTGCTGCCATAGCCTGCGGTCAGGGCGCTGTCACTTCCCGAGGTC
TGCGTGCTGCCGTATCCCGCGATCAGAGAGCTGTCGACACCTGCTGTACCCGTGCTGCCGTACCCCGCCG
TCAGATTGCTGCCCTCCTGGGCCGTCTGCGTACTGCCGTAGCCCGCGGTCAGCGAACTGTCGCCTCCCGA
GGTTTGTGTACTGCCATAACCGG
