>Addgene plasmid #26758 | pNzanI | addgene partial sequence | sequence record 32984 | 26758 with pBAD-rev
GCAGCCTCTGGATTCACTTTCAGTCACTATGGCATGTCTTGGGTTCGCCAGACTCCAGACAAGAGGCTGG
AGTGGGTCGCAACCATTGGTAGTCGTGGTACTTACCCCCACTATCCAGACAGTGTGAAGGGACGATTCAC
CATCTCCAGAGACAATGACAAGAACGCCCTGTACCTGCAAATGAACAGTCTGAAGTCTGAAGACACAGCC
ATGTATTACTGTGCAAGAAGAAGTGAATTTTATTACTACGGTAATACCTACTATTACTCTGCTATGGACT
ACTGGGGCCAAGGGACCACGGTCACCGTCTCCTCAAGTGGAGGCGGTTCAGGCGGAGGTGGCTCTGGCGG
TGGCGGATCGGACATCGAGCTCACTCAGTCTCCATCTTCTTTGGCTGTATCTCTAGGACAGAGAGCCACC
ATCTCCTGCAGAGCCAGCGAAAGTGTTGATAATTATGGCTTTAGTTTTATGAACTGGTTCCAACAGAAAC
CAGGACAGCCACCCAAACTCCTCATCTATGCTATATCCAACCGAGGATCCGGGGTCCCTGCCAGGTTTAG
TGGCAGTGGGTCTGGGACAGACTTCAGCCTCAACATCCATCCTGTAGAGGAGGATGATCCTGCAATGTAT
TTCTGTCAGCAAACTAAGGAGGTTCCGTGGACGTTCGGTGGAGGCACCAAGCTGGAAATCAAACGGGCGG
CCGTGAACGAAGATGACGATATTGTCGATAAACCCGACGAGGACGATGACTGGATAGAGGTAAAGTAGCC
CGCGTTATTCAAGCACTCCACGACTGAATCATCGACAGGGCGCGTCGATGGAATTAGCTTGGACCAAAAA
AGCGATGTAACACCGGCTTGAAAAGCACAAAAGCCAGTCTGGAAACAGGCTGGCTTTTTTTTGCGCGTGT
GACCCGTCCTGAATAGCGTTCACATAGATCCTGCTGATATAAAACCCCCCTGTTTTCCTGTTTATTCATT
GATCGAAATAAGAGCAAAAACATCCACCTGACGCTTAAATTAAGGTCAAGCTAGCTGGCGTTGCG
